Addgene plasmid #118999: pTLR-donor
Purpose: Repair template for the TLR reporter
Depositing lab: Ralf Kuehn. Publication: Enhancement of CRISPR-Cas9 induced precise gene editing by targeting histone H2A-K15 ubiquitination. Bashir S, Dang T, Rossius J, Wolf J, Kuhn R. BMC Biotechnol. 2020 Oct 23;20(1):57. doi: 10.1186/s12896-020-00650-x. PubMed 33097066.
Backbone
  Vector backbone: Bluescript
  Backbone size w/o insert (bp): 2961
  Total vector size (bp): 4778
Growth in bacteria
  Bacterial resistance: Ampicillin, 100 μg/mL
  Growth temperature: 37°C
  Growth strain: DH5alpha
  Copy number: High Copy
Gene/Insert
  Gene/Insert name: mVenus
  Cloning method: Restriction Enzyme; 5′ cloning site PacI (destroyed during cloning); 3′ cloning site MluI (destroyed during cloning)
  Sequencing primers: 5′ M13 reverse; 3′ M13 forward
Terms and licenses: Academic/Nonprofit Terms; Industry Terms: Not Available to Industry
How to cite: pTLR-donor was a gift from Ralf Kuehn (Addgene plasmid # 118999 ; http://n2t.net/addgene:118999 ; RRID:Addgene_118999)
