[The description below was written by a language model from this plasmid's Addgene catalogue record and pLannotate feature annotations shown in this document.]
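Description:
pTLR-donor is a small Bluescript-based cloning plasmid that serves as the homology-directed repair template for a traffic light reporter (TLR) used to score CRISPR-Cas9 editing outcomes. It is maintained in E. coli at high copy through the ColE1/pUC origin and selected with ampicillin via the AmpR (β-lactamase) cassette. The usual Bluescript features surround the insert: an f1 origin, lac promoter/operator with a lacZα fragment, flanking T3 and T7 promoters, and remnants of the multiple cloning site. The insert was placed between PacI and MluI sites, both of which were destroyed during cloning.

The catalogue names the insert as mVenus, and the feature tables show a longer segment: a Venus coding fragment followed by a partial P2A peptide sequence, a TagRFP coding sequence, a bGH polyadenylation signal and a very short fragment of the SV40 promoter. No complete eukaryotic promoter is annotated upstream of Venus, so the plasmid does not appear designed to express fluorescent protein on its own. This suits a donor role, in which the Venus and downstream sequences would provide homology to the integrated reporter. In the general TLR design, precise repair from the template restores a functional yellow reporter, while error-prone end joining can shift the out-of-frame red protein into frame. The record does not describe the defect in the target reporter or the exact extent of the homology arms.

The depositor sequence (4,778 nt) and the sequencing-derived record (4,774 nt) carry the same set of features. They differ by a few bases, in numbering origin and in the annotated orientation of the f1 origin.
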