Features (pLannotate 1.2.2; 19 found; start..end, strand, type, name):
      2..46      -  misc_feature   MCS (fragment): pBluescript multiple cloning site
     59..774     +  CDS            Venus (fragment): yellow fluorescent protein (YFP) with fast and efficient maturation (Nagai et al., 2002) mammalian codon-optimized
    784..836     +  CDS            P2A (fragment): 2A peptide from porcine teschovirus-1 polyprotein Eukaryotic ribosomes fail to insert a peptide bond between the Gly and Pro residues, yielding separate polypeptides.
    841..1554    +  CDS            TagRFP: monomeric derivative of red fluorescent protein from Entacmaea quadricolor (Merzlyak et al., 2007) mammalian codon-optimized
   1580..1598    -  misc_feature   MCS (fragment): pBluescript multiple cloning site
   1616..1840    +  polyA_signal   bGH poly(A) signal: bovine growth hormone polyadenylation signal
   1844..1865    +  promoter       SV40 promoter (fragment): SV40 enhancer and early promoter
   1898..1926    -  misc_feature   MCS (fragment): pBluescript multiple cloning site
   1935..1953    -  promoter       T7 promoter: promoter for bacteriophage T7 RNA polymerase
   1961..2116    +  CDS            lacZα (fragment): LacZα fragment of β-galactosidase; lacZ fragment
   2121..2549    +  rep_origin     f1 ori (sequence partly withheld): f1 bacteriophage origin of replication; arrow indicates direction of (+) strand synthesis
   2602..2706    +  promoter       AmpR promoter: bla
   2707..3567    +  CDS            AmpR: β-lactamase; bla; confers resistance to ampicillin, carbenicillin, and related antibiotics
   3738..4326    +  rep_origin     ori: high-copy-number ColE1/pMB1/pBR322/pUC origin of replication
   4509..4601    +  CDS            lacI (fragment): lac repressor; lacI; The lac repressor binds to the lac operator to inhibit transcription in E. coli. This inhibition can be relieved by adding lactose or isopropyl-β-D-thiogalactopyranoside (IPTG).
   4614..4635    +  protein_bind   CAP binding site: CAP binding activates transcription in the presence of cAMP. E. coli catabolite activator protein
   4650..4680    +  promoter       lac promoter: promoter for the E. coli lac operon
   4688..4704    +  protein_bind   lac operator: The lac repressor binds to the lac operator to inhibit transcription in E. coli. This inhibition can be relieved by adding lactose or isopropyl-β-D-thiogalactopyranoside (IPTG). lac repressor encoded by lacI
   4749..4767    +  promoter       T3 promoter: promoter for bacteriophage T3 RNA polymerase
>Addgene plasmid #118999 | pTLR-donor | depositor full sequence | sequence record 224966 | pTLR-donor sequence 4778 bps
GGGTACCGGGCCCCCCCTCGAGGTCGACGGTATCGATAAGCTTGATTAAGCCGCCACCGTGAGCAAGGGC
GAGGAGCTGTTCACCGGGGTGGTGCCCATCCTGGTCGAGCTGGACGGCGACGTAAACGGCCACAAGTTCA
GCGTGTCCGGCGAGGGCGAGGGCGATGCCACCTACGGCAAGCTGACCCTGAAGCTGATCTGCACCACCGG
CAAGCTGCCCGTGCCCTGGCCCACCCTCGTGACCACCCTGGGCTACGGCCTGCAGTGCTTCGCCCGCTAC
CCCGACCACATGAAGCAGCACGACTTCTTCAAGTCCGCCATGCCCGAAGGCTACGTCCAGGAGCGCACCA
TCTTCTTCAAGGACGACGGCAACTACAAGACCCGCGCCGAGGTGAAGTTCGAGGGCGACACCCTGGTGAA
CCGCATCGAGCTGAAGGGCATCGACTTCAAGGAGGACGGCAACATCCTGGGGCACAAGCTGGAGTACAAC
TACAACAGCCACAACGTCTATATCACCGCCGACAAGCAGAAGAACGGCATCAAGGCCAACTTCAAGATCC
GCCACAACATCGAGGACGGCGGCGTGCAGCTCGCCGACCACTACCAGCAGAACACCCCCATCGGCGACGG
CCCCGTGCTGCTGCCCGACAACCACTACCTGAGCTACCAGTCCGCCCTGAGCAAAGACCCCAACGAGAAG
CGCGATCACATGGTCCTGCTGGAGTTCGTGACCGCCGCCGGGATCACTCTCGGCATGGACGAGCTGTACA
AGTAGACGCGTTGGCCACGAACTTCTCTCTGTTAAAGCAAGCAGGAGATGTTGAAGAAAACCCCGGGCCT
ATGGTGTCTAAGGGCGAAGAGCTGATTAAGGAGAACATGCACATGAAGCTGTACATGGAGGGCACCGTGA
ACAACCACCACTTCAAGTGCACATCCGAGGGCGAAGGCAAGCCCTACGAGGGCACCCAGACCATGAGAAT
CAAGGTGGTCGAGGGCGGCCCTCTCCCCTTCGCCTTCGACATCCTGGCTACCAGCTTCATGTACGGCAGC
AGAACCTTCATCAACCACACCCAGGGCATCCCCGACTTCTTTAAGCAGTCCTTCCCTGAGGGCTTCACAT
GGGAGAGAGTCACCACATACGAAGACGGGGGCGTGCTGACCGCTACCCAGGACACCAGCCTCCAGGACGG
CTGCCTCATCTACAACGTCAAGATCAGAGGGGTGAACTTCCCATCCAACGGCCCTGTGATGCAGAAGAAA
ACACTCGGCTGGGAGGCCAACACCGAGATGCTGTACCCCGCTGACGGCGGCCTGGAAGGCAGAAGCGACA
TGGCCCTGAAGCTCGTGGGCGGGGGCCACCTGATCTGCAACTTCAAGACCACATACAGATCCAAGAAACC
CGCTAAGAACCTCAAGATGCCCGGCGTCTACTATGTGGACCACAGACTGGAAAGAATCAAGGAGGCCGAC
AAAGAGACCTACGTCGAGCAGCACGAGGTGGCTGTGGCCAGATACTGCGACCTCCCTAGCAAACTGGGGC
ACAAACTTAATTGAGCGATCGCACGCGTAAATGATTGCAGATCCACTAGTTCTAGAGCTCGCTGATCAGC
CTCGACTGTGCCTTCTAGTTGCCAGCCATCTGTTGTTTGCCCCTCCCCCGTGCCTTCCTTGACCCTGGAA
GGTGCCACTCCCACTGTCCTTTCCTAATAAAATGAGGAAATTGCATCGCATTGTCTGAGTAGGTGTCATT
CTATTCTGGGGGGTGGGGTGGGGCAGGACAGCAAGGGGGAGGATTGGGAAGACAATAGCAGGCATGCTGG
GGATGCGGTGGGCTCTATGGCTTCTGAGGCGGAAAGAACCAGCTGGGGCTCGAGATCCACTAGTTCTAGC
CTCGAGGCTAGAGCGGCCGCCACCGCGGTGGAGCTCCAATTCGCCCTATAGTGAGTCGTATTACGCGCGC
TCACTGGCCGTCGTTTTACAACGTCGTGACTGGGAAAACCCTGGCGTTACCCAACTTAATCGCCTTGCAG
CACATCCCCCTTTCGCCAGCTGGCGTAATAGCGAAGAGGCCCGCACCGATCGCCCTTCCCAACAGTTGCG
CAGCCTGAATGGCGAATGGG
[124 nt withheld, positions 2121-2244]
C
[91 nt withheld, positions 2246-2336]
A
[49 nt withheld, positions 2338-2386]
CCTTTGACGTTGGAGTCCACGTTCTTT
[37 nt withheld, positions 2414-2450]
ACCCTATCTCGGTCTATTCTTTTGATTTATAAGGGATTTTGCCGATTTCGGCCTATTGGTTAAAAAATGA
GCTGATTTAACAAAAATTTAACGCGAATTTTAACAAAATATTAACGCTTACAATTTAGGTGGCACTTTTC
GGGGAAATGTGCGCGGAACCCCTATTTGTTTATTTTTCTAAATACATTCAAATATGTATCCGCTCATGAG
ACAATAACCCTGATAAATGCTTCAATAATATTGAAAAAGGAAGAGTATGAGTATTCAACATTTCCGTGTC
GCCCTTATTCCCTTTTTTGCGGCATTTTGCCTTCCTGTTTTTGCTCACCCAGAAACGCTGGTGAAAGTAA
AAGATGCTGAAGATCAGTTGGGTGCACGAGTGGGTTACATCGAACTGGATCTCAACAGCGGTAAGATCCT
TGAGAGTTTTCGCCCCGAAGAACGTTTTCCAATGATGAGCACTTTTAAAGTTCTGCTATGTGGCGCGGTA
TTATCCCGTATTGACGCCGGGCAAGAGCAACTCGGTCGCCGCATACACTATTCTCAGAATGACTTGGTTG
AGTACTCACCAGTCACAGAAAAGCATCTTACGGATGGCATGACAGTAAGAGAATTATGCAGTGCTGCCAT
AACCATGAGTGATAACACTGCGGCCAACTTACTTCTGACAACGATCGGAGGACCGAAGGAGCTAACCGCT
TTTTTGCACAACATGGGGGATCATGTAACTCGCCTTGATCGTTGGGAACCGGAGCTGAATGAAGCCATAC
CAAACGACGAGCGTGACACCACGATGCCTGTAGCAATGGCAACAACGTTGCGCAAACTATTAACTGGCGA
ACTACTTACTCTAGCTTCCCGGCAACAATTAATAGACTGGATGGAGGCGGATAAAGTTGCAGGACCACTT
CTGCGCTCGGCCCTTCCGGCTGGCTGGTTTATTGCTGATAAATCTGGAGCCGGTGAGCGTGGGTCTCGCG
GTATCATTGCAGCACTGGGGCCAGATGGTAAGCCCTCCCGTATCGTAGTTATCTACACGACGGGGAGTCA
GGCAACTATGGATGAACGAAATAGACAGATCGCTGAGATAGGTGCCTCACTGATTAAGCATTGGTAACTG
TCAGACCAAGTTTACTCATATATACTTTAGATTGATTTAAAACTTCATTTTTAATTTAAAAGGATCTAGG
TGAAGATCCTTTTTGATAATCTCATGACCAAAATCCCTTAACGTGAGTTTTCGTTCCACTGAGCGTCAGA
CCCCGTAGAAAAGATCAAAGGATCTTCTTGAGATCCTTTTTTTCTGCGCGTAATCTGCTGCTTGCAAACA
AAAAAACCACCGCTACCAGCGGTGGTTTGTTTGCCGGATCAAGAGCTACCAACTCTTTTTCCGAAGGTAA
CTGGCTTCAGCAGAGCGCAGATACCAAATACTGTCCTTCTAGTGTAGCCGTAGTTAGGCCACCACTTCAA
GAACTCTGTAGCACCGCCTACATACCTCGCTCTGCTAATCCTGTTACCAGTGGCTGCTGCCAGTGGCGAT
AAGTCGTGTCTTACCGGGTTGGACTCAAGACGATAGTTACCGGATAAGGCGCAGCGGTCGGGCTGAACGG
GGGGTTCGTGCACACAGCCCAGCTTGGAGCGAACGACCTACACCGAACTGAGATACCTACAGCGTGAGCT
ATGAGAAAGCGCCACGCTTCCCGAAGGGAGAAAGGCGGACAGGTATCCGGTAAGCGGCAGGGTCGGAACA
GGAGAGCGCACGAGGGAGCTTCCAGGGGGAAACGCCTGGTATCTTTATAGTCCTGTCGGGTTTCGCCACC
TCTGACTTGAGCGTCGATTTTTGTGATGCTCGTCAGGGGGGCGGAGCCTATGGAAAAACGCCAGCAACGC
GGCCTTTTTACGGTTCCTGGCCTTTTGCTGGCCTTTTGCTCACATGTTCTTTCCTGCGTTATCCCCTGAT
TCTGTGGATAACCGTATTACCGCCTTTGAGTGAGCTGATACCGCTCGCCGCAGCCGAACGACCGAGCGCA
GCGAGTCAGTGAGCGAGGAAGCGGAAGAGCGCCCAATACGCAAACCGCCTCTCCCCGCGCGTTGGCCGAT
TCATTAATGCAGCTGGCACGACAGGTTTCCCGACTGGAAAGCGGGCAGTGAGCGCAACGCAATTAATGTG
AGTTAGCTCACTCATTAGGCACCCCAGGCTTTACACTTTATGCTTCCGGCTCGTATGTTGTGTGGAATTG
TGAGCGGATAACAATTTCACACAGGAAACAGCTATGACCATGATTACGCCAAGCGCGCAATTAACCCTCA
CTAAAGGGAACAAAAGCT
