Features (pLannotate 1.2.2; 19 found; start..end, strand, type, name):
    649..701     +  CDS            P2A (fragment): 2A peptide from porcine teschovirus-1 polyprotein Eukaryotic ribosomes fail to insert a peptide bond between the Gly and Pro residues, yielding separate polypeptides.
    706..1419    +  CDS            TagRFP: monomeric derivative of red fluorescent protein from Entacmaea quadricolor (Merzlyak et al., 2007) mammalian codon-optimized
   1445..1463    -  misc_feature   MCS (fragment): pBluescript multiple cloning site
   1481..1705    +  polyA_signal   bGH poly(A) signal: bovine growth hormone polyadenylation signal
   1709..1730    +  promoter       SV40 promoter (fragment): SV40 enhancer and early promoter
   1763..1791    -  misc_feature   MCS (fragment): pBluescript multiple cloning site
   1800..1818    -  promoter       T7 promoter: promoter for bacteriophage T7 RNA polymerase
   1821..1978    +  CDS            lacZα (fragment): LacZα fragment of β-galactosidase; lacZ fragment
   2009..2437    -  rep_origin     f1 ori (sequence partly withheld): f1 bacteriophage origin of replication; arrow indicates direction of (+) strand synthesis
   2464..2568    +  promoter       AmpR promoter: bla
   2569..3429    +  CDS            AmpR: β-lactamase; bla; confers resistance to ampicillin, carbenicillin, and related antibiotics
   3600..4188    +  rep_origin     ori: high-copy-number ColE1/pMB1/pBR322/pUC origin of replication
   4371..4463    +  CDS            lacI (fragment): lac repressor; lacI; The lac repressor binds to the lac operator to inhibit transcription in E. coli. This inhibition can be relieved by adding lactose or isopropyl-β-D-thiogalactopyranoside (IPTG).
   4476..4497    +  protein_bind   CAP binding site: CAP binding activates transcription in the presence of cAMP. E. coli catabolite activator protein
   4512..4542    +  promoter       lac promoter: promoter for the E. coli lac operon
   4550..4566    +  protein_bind   lac operator: The lac repressor binds to the lac operator to inhibit transcription in E. coli. This inhibition can be relieved by adding lactose or isopropyl-β-D-thiogalactopyranoside (IPTG). lac repressor encoded by lacI
   4611..4629    +  promoter       T3 promoter: promoter for bacteriophage T3 RNA polymerase
   4641..4685    -  misc_feature   MCS (fragment): pBluescript multiple cloning site
   4698..639     +  CDS            Venus (fragment) (across the origin): yellow fluorescent protein (YFP) with fast and efficient maturation (Nagai et al., 2002) mammalian codon-optimized
>Addgene plasmid #118999 | pTLR-donor | addgene full sequence | sequence record 233146 | Addgene NGS Result
GTTCAGCGTGTCCGGCGAGGGCGAGGGCGATGCCACCTACGGCAAGCTGACCCTGAAGCTGATCTGCACC
ACCGGCAAGCTGCCCGTGCCCTGGCCCACCCTCGTGACCACCCTGGGCTACGGCCTGCAGTGCTTCGCCC
GCTACCCCGACCACATGAAGCAGCACGACTTCTTCAAGTCCGCCATGCCCGAAGGCTACGTCCAGGAGCG
CACCATCTTCTTCAAGGACGACGGCAACTACAAGACCCGCGCCGAGGTGAAGTTCGAGGGCGACACCCTG
GTGAACCGCATCGAGCTGAAGGGCATCGACTTCAAGGAGGACGGCAACATCCTGGGGCACAAGCTGGAGT
ACAACTACAACAGCCACAACGTCTATATCACCGCCGACAAGCAGAAGAACGGCATCAAGGCCAACTTCAA
GATCCGCCACAACATCGAGGACGGCGGCGTGCAGCTCGCCGACCACTACCAGCAGAACACCCCCATCGGC
GACGGCCCCGTGCTGCTGCCCGACAACCACTACCTGAGCTACCAGTCCGCCCTGAGCAAAGACCCCAACG
AGAAGCGCGATCACATGGTCCTGCTGGAGTTCGTGACCGCCGCCGGGATCACTCTCGGCATGGACGAGCT
GTACAAGTAGACGCGTTGGCCACGAACTTCTCTCTGTTAAAGCAAGCAGGAGATGTTGAAGAAAACCCCG
GGCCTATGGTGTCTAAGGGCGAAGAGCTGATTAAGGAGAACATGCACATGAAGCTGTACATGGAGGGCAC
CGTGAACAACCACCACTTCAAGTGCACATCCGAGGGCGAAGGCAAGCCCTACGAGGGCACCCAGACCATG
AGAATCAAGGTGGTCGAGGGCGGCCCTCTCCCCTTCGCCTTCGACATCCTGGCTACCAGCTTCATGTACG
GCAGCAGAACCTTCATCAACCACACCCAGGGCATCCCCGACTTCTTTAAGCAGTCCTTCCCTGAGGGCTT
CACATGGGAGAGAGTCACCACATACGAAGACGGGGGCGTGCTGACCGCTACCCAGGACACCAGCCTCCAG
GACGGCTGCCTCATCTACAACGTCAAGATCAGAGGGGTGAACTTCCCATCCAACGGCCCTGTGATGCAGA
AGAAAACACTCGGCTGGGAGGCCAACACCGAGATGCTGTACCCCGCTGACGGCGGCCTGGAAGGCAGAAG
CGACATGGCCCTGAAGCTCGTGGGCGGGGGCCACCTGATCTGCAACTTCAAGACCACATACAGATCCAAG
AAACCCGCTAAGAACCTCAAGATGCCCGGCGTCTACTATGTGGACCACAGACTGGAAAGAATCAAGGAGG
CCGACAAAGAGACCTACGTCGAGCAGCACGAGGTGGCTGTGGCCAGATACTGCGACCTCCCTAGCAAACT
GGGGCACAAACTTAATTGAGCGATCGCACGCGTAAATGATTGCAGATCCACTAGTTCTAGAGCTCGCTGA
TCAGCCTCGACTGTGCCTTCTAGTTGCCAGCCATCTGTTGTTTGCCCCTCCCCCGTGCCTTCCTTGACCC
TGGAAGGTGCCACTCCCACTGTCCTTTCCTAATAAAATGAGGAAATTGCATCGCATTGTCTGAGTAGGTG
TCATTCTATTCTGGGGGGTGGGGTGGGGCAGGACAGCAAGGGGGAGGATTGGGAAGACAATAGCAGGCAT
GCTGGGGATGCGGTGGGCTCTATGGCTTCTGAGGCGGAAAGAACCAGCTGGGGCTCGAGATCCACTAGTT
CTAGCCTCGAGGCTAGAGCGGCCGCCACCGCGGTGGAGCTCCAATTCGCCCTATAGTGAGTCGTATTACA
ATTCACTGGCCGTCGTTTTACAACGTCGTGACTGGGAAAACCCTGGCGTTACCCAACTTAATCGCCTTGC
AGCACATCCCCCTTTCGCCAGCTGGCGTAATAGCGAAGAGGCCCGCACCGATCGCCCTTCCCAACAGTTG
CGCAGCCTGAATGGCGAATGGAAATTGTAAGCGTTAATATTTTGTTAAAATTCGCGTTAAATTTTTGTTA
AATCAGCTCATTTTTTAACCAATAGGCCGAAATCGGCAAAATCCCTTATAAATCAAAAGAATAGACCGAG
ATAGGGT
[37 nt withheld, positions 2108-2144]
AAAGAACGTGGACTCCAACGTCAAAGG
[49 nt withheld, positions 2172-2220]
T
[91 nt withheld, positions 2222-2312]
G
[124 nt withheld, positions 2314-2437]
CAGGTGGCACTTTTCGGGGAAATGTGCGCGGAACCCCTATTTGTTTATTTTTCTAAATACATTCAAATAT
GTATCCGCTCATGAGACAATAACCCTGATAAATGCTTCAATAATATTGAAAAAGGAAGAGTATGAGTATT
CAACATTTCCGTGTCGCCCTTATTCCCTTTTTTGCGGCATTTTGCCTTCCTGTTTTTGCTCACCCAGAAA
CGCTGGTGAAAGTAAAAGATGCTGAAGATCAGTTGGGTGCACGAGTGGGTTACATCGAACTGGATCTCAA
CAGCGGTAAGATCCTTGAGAGTTTTCGCCCCGAAGAACGTTTTCCAATGATGAGCACTTTTAAAGTTCTG
CTATGTGGCGCGGTATTATCCCGTATTGACGCCGGGCAAGAGCAACTCGGTCGCCGCATACACTATTCTC
AGAATGACTTGGTTGAGTACTCACCAGTCACAGAAAAGCATCTTACGGATGGCATGACAGTAAGAGAATT
ATGCAGTGCTGCCATAACCATGAGTGATAACACTGCGGCCAACTTACTTCTGACAACGATCGGAGGACCG
AAGGAGCTAACCGCTTTTTTGCACAACATGGGGGATCATGTAACTCGCCTTGATCGTTGGGAACCGGAGC
TGAATGAAGCCATACCAAACGACGAGCGTGACACCACGATGCCTGTAGCAATGGCAACAACGTTGCGCAA
ACTATTAACTGGCGAACTACTTACTCTAGCTTCCCGGCAACAATTAATAGACTGGATGGAGGCGGATAAA
GTTGCAGGACCACTTCTGCGCTCGGCCCTTCCGGCTGGCTGGTTTATTGCTGATAAATCTGGAGCCGGTG
AGCGTGGGTCTCGCGGTATCATTGCAGCACTGGGGCCAGATGGTAAGCCCTCCCGTATCGTAGTTATCTA
CACGACGGGGAGTCAGGCAACTATGGATGAACGAAATAGACAGATCGCTGAGATAGGTGCCTCACTGATT
AAGCATTGGTAACTGTCAGACCAAGTTTACTCATATATACTTTAGATTGATTTAAAACTTCATTTTTAAT
TTAAAAGGATCTAGGTGAAGATCCTTTTTGATAATCTCATGACCAAAATCCCTTAACGTGAGTTTTCGTT
CCACTGAGCGTCAGACCCCGTAGAAAAGATCAAAGGATCTTCTTGAGATCCTTTTTTTCTGCGCGTAATC
TGCTGCTTGCAAACAAAAAAACCACCGCTACCAGCGGTGGTTTGTTTGCCGGATCAAGAGCTACCAACTC
TTTTTCCGAAGGTAACTGGCTTCAGCAGAGCGCAGATACCAAATACTGTTCTTCTAGTGTAGCCGTAGTT
AGGCCACCACTTCAAGAACTCTGTAGCACCGCCTACATACCTCGCTCTGCTAATCCTGTTACCAGTGGCT
GCTGCCAGTGGCGATAAGTCGTGTCTTACCGGGTTGGACTCAAGACGATAGTTACCGGATAAGGCGCAGC
GGTCGGGCTGAACGGGGGGTTCGTGCACACAGCCCAGCTTGGAGCGAACGACCTACACCGAACTGAGATA
CCTACAGCGTGAGCTATGAGAAAGCGCCACGCTTCCCGAAGGGAGAAAGGCGGACAGGTATCCGGTAAGC
GGCAGGGTCGGAACAGGAGAGCGCACGAGGGAGCTTCCAGGGGGAAACGCCTGGTATCTTTATAGTCCTG
TCGGGTTTCGCCACCTCTGACTTGAGCGTCGATTTTTGTGATGCTCGTCAGGGGGGCGGAGCCTATGGAA
AAACGCCAGCAACGCGGCCTTTTTACGGTTCCTGGCCTTTTGCTGGCCTTTTGCTCACATGTTCTTTCCT
GCGTTATCCCCTGATTCTGTGGATAACCGTATTACCGCCTTTGAGTGAGCTGATACCGCTCGCCGCAGCC
GAACGACCGAGCGCAGCGAGTCAGTGAGCGAGGAAGCGGAAGAGCGCCCAATACGCAAACCGCCTCTCCC
CGCGCGTTGGCCGATTCATTAATGCAGCTGGCACGACAGGTTTCCCGACTGGAAAGCGGGCAGTGAGCGC
AACGCAATTAATGTGAGTTAGCTCACTCATTAGGCACCCCAGGCTTTACACTTTATGCTTCCGGCTCGTA
TGTTGTGTGGAATTGTGAGCGGATAACAATTTCACACAGGAAACAGCTATGACCATGATTACGCCAAGCT
CGAAATTAACCCTCACTAAAGGGAACAAAAGCTGGTACCGGGCCCCCCCTCGAGGTCGACGGTATCGATA
AGCTTGATTAAGCCGCCACCGTGAGCAAGGGCGAGGAGCTGTTCACCGGGGTGGTGCCCATCCTGGTCGA
GCTGGACGGCGACGTAAACGGCCACAA
